Addgene plasmid #14770: pSicoR human DGCR8-2
Depositing lab: Tyler Jacks. Depositing organization: Massachusetts Institute of Technology. Publication: Impaired microRNA processing enhances cellular transformation and tumorigenesis. Kumar MS, Lu J, Mercer KL, Golub TR, Jacks T. Nat Genet. 2007 May;39(5):673-7. doi: 10.1038/ng2003. PubMed 17401365.
Backbone
  Vector backbone: pSicoR PGK puro
  Backbone size w/o insert (bp): 7700
  Vector type: Mammalian Expression, Lentiviral, RNAi, Cre/Lox
  Selectable markers: Puromycin
Growth in bacteria
  Bacterial resistance: Ampicillin, 100 μg/mL
  Growth temperature: 37°C
  Growth strain: Stbl3
  Copy number: High Copy
Gene/Insert
  Gene/Insert name: DGCR8 shRNA (alt name: DGCR8)
  Species: H. sapiens (human)
  Entrez Gene: DGCR8 (a.k.a. C22orf12, DGCRK6, Gy1, pasha)
  Cloning method: Restriction Enzyme
  Sequencing primers: 5′ mU6-F
Terms and licenses: Academic/Nonprofit Terms; Industry Terms: Not Available to Industry
Depositor comments: shRNA sequence: TGAAGCTCAT TACTTTATCA TTCAAGAGAT GATAAAGTAA TGAGCTTCTT TTTTC
How to cite: pSicoR human DGCR8-2 was a gift from Tyler Jacks (Addgene plasmid # 14770 ; http://n2t.net/addgene:14770 ; RRID:Addgene_14770)
