[The description below was written by a language model from this plasmid's Addgene catalogue record.]
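Description:
pSicoR human DGCR8-2 is a lentiviral RNAi plasmid built on the pSicoR PGK puro backbone (about 7.7 kb without the insert) and carrying a short hairpin RNA directed against human DGCR8, the microprocessor component also known as pasha that partners with Drosha in primary microRNA processing. The "-2" in the name suggests it is one of several hairpins against the same gene. The plasmid is maintained at high copy in bacteria under ampicillin selection, in a recombination-deficient strain of the type usually chosen to keep lentiviral repeats stable. Transduced mammalian cells are selected with puromycin. As the backbone name indicates, the puromycin marker is driven by a PGK promoter. No feature table is provided, so the exact layout of LTRs, packaging signal and other viral elements is not documented here.

The hairpin was inserted by restriction cloning. The record does not name its promoter explicitly, but the listed sequencing primer anneals in a mouse U6 promoter, consistent with a Pol III-driven shRNA cassette. The vector is also classified as Cre/Lox. In the pSicoR ("Cre-off") design, the shRNA is expressed constitutively after integration, and loxP sites allow Cre recombinase to excise the expression cassette and so end the knockdown, giving a built-in reversibility control. The exact positions of the loxP sites are not given in the record.

The construct is used to make lentiviral particles for stable, selectable and Cre-reversible depletion of DGCR8 in human cells. The associated publication used this approach to impair global microRNA maturation and study its effect on cellular transformation and tumorigenesis.
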