>Addgene plasmid #14770 | pSicoR human DGCR8-2 | addgene partial sequence | sequence record 21333 | mU6-F 5'-ATATCCCTTGGAGAAAAGCCTT-3'
ATCCCTTGGAGAAAGCCTTGTTTGAAGCTCATTACTTTATCATTCAAGAGATGATAAAGTAATGAGCTTC
TTTTTTCTCGAGTACTAGGATCCATTAGGCGGCCGAATTCGTCGACCTCGAAATTCTACCGGGTAGGGGA
GGCGCTTTTCCCAAGGCAGTCTGGAGCATGCGCTTTAGCAGCCCCGCTGGGCACTTGGCGCTACACAAGT
GGCCTCTGGCCTCGCACACATTCCACATCCACCGGTAGGCGCCAACCGGCTCCGTTCTTTGGTGGCCCCT
TCGCGCCACCTTCTACTCCTCCCCTAGTCAGGAAGTTCCCCCCCGCCCCGCAGCTCGCGTCGTGCAGGAC
GTGACAAATGGAAGTAGCACGTCTCACTAGTCTCGTGCAGATGGACAGCACCGCTGAGCAATGGAAGCGG
GTAGGCCTTTGGGGCAGCGGCCAATAGCAGCTTTGCTCCTTCGCTTTCTGGGCTCAGAGGCTGGGAAGGG
GTGGGTCCGGGGGCGGGCTCAGGGGCGGGCTCAGGGGCGGGGCGGGCGCCCGAAGGTCCTCCGGAGGCCC
GGCATTCTGCACGCTTCAAAAGCGCACGTCTGCCGCGCTGTTCTCCTCTTCCTCATCTCCGGGCCTTTCG
ACCTGCATCCATCTAGATCTCGATCGAGCAGCTGAAGCTTACCATGACCGAGTACAAGCCCACGGTGCGC
CTCGCCACCCGCGACGACGTCCCCAGGGCCGTACGCACCCTCGCCGCCGCGTTCGCCGACTACCCCGCCA
CGCGCCACACCGTCGATCCGGACCGCCACATCGAGCGGGTCACCGAGCTGCAAGAACTCTTCCTCACGCG
CGTCGGGCTCGACATCGGCAAGGTGTGGGTCGCGGACGACGGCGCCGCGGTGGCGGTCTGGACCACGCCG
GAGAGCGTCGAAGCGGGGCGGTGTTCGCCGAGATCGGCCCGCGCA
